>Addgene plasmid #242632 | M80 | addgene full sequence | sequence record 486392 | Addgene NGS Result
GGATCCACCATGGTCAGTAAGGGGGAGGAAGACAATATGGCGATTATTAAGGAGTTCATGAGATTTAAAG
TGCACATGGAAGGCTCCGTCAACGGTCATGAATTTGAAATCGAGGGCGAAGGGGAAGGCAGACCTTACGA
AGGGACTCAGACCGCAAAACTCAAGGTGACCAAGGGAGGGCCTCTTCCTTTTGCCTGGGACATTCTGAGC
CCCCAGTTTATGTACGGCAGTAAGGCTTACGTGAAGCACCCAGCTGACATTCCAGACTATCTGAAGCTCA
GTTTCCCAGAGGGATTCAAGTGGGAAAGAGTGATGAATTTCGAGGACGGTGGAGTGGTGACTGTAACACA
AGACTCAAGCCTGCAAGACGGCGAGTTCATTTACAAAGTTAAACTCCGAGGGACTAATTTTCCTTCCGAT
GGTCCAGTGATGCAGAAAAAGACGATGGGTTGGGAAGCCTCTTCAGAAAGAATGTACCCAGAGGACGGCG
CTCTGAAAGGAGAGATCAAGCAGAGACTCAAGCTCAAAGATGGTGGCCATTATGACGCCGAGGTTAAGAC
CACATACAAAGCCAAAAAACCAGTCCAGTTACCAGGAGCCTACAATGTCAATATTAAGCTCGATATCACA
TCCCACAACGAGGATTATACCATTGTGGAGCAATATGAACGAGCTGAAGGTCGTCATAGTACAGGAGGTA
TGGACGAACTGTATAAATGACGTACGGCGGCCGCCTCGACTAGGGATAACAGGGTAATTGTTTGAATGAG
GCTTCAGTACTTTACAGAATCGTTGCCTGCACATCTTGGAAACACTTGCTGGGATTACTTCGACTTCTTA
ACCCAACAGAAGGCTCGAGAAGGTATATTGCTGTTGACAGTGAGCGAAAAGATTTAGCCATAATGTAATA
GTGAAGCCACAGATGTATTACATTATGGCTAAATCTTTCTGCCTACTGCCTCGGACTTCAAGGGGCTAGA
ATTGAAGGCTCGAGAAGGTATATTGCTGTTGACAGTGAGCGCGGGCATAAAAGAACTTTTTTATAGTGAA
GCCACAGATGTATAAAAAAGTTCTTTTATGCCCATGCCTACTGCCTCGGACTTCAAGGGGCTAGAATTGA
AGGCTCGAGAAGGTATATTGCTGTTGACAGTGAGCGCCACCTATGAACTTGTTTCAAATAGTGAAGCCAC
AGATGTATTTGAAACAAGTTCATAGGTGATGCCTACTGCCTCGGACTTCAAGGGGCTAGAATTCGAGCAA
TTATCTTGTTTACTAAAACTGAATACCTTGCTATCTCTTTGATACATTTTTACAAAGCTGAATTAAAATG
GTATAAATTAAATCACTTTTTTCAATTGACACGTACGCGTGATCTAATTCTACTAGGTCTTGAAAGGAGT
GGGAATTGGCTCCGGTGCCCGTCAGTGGGCAGAGCGCACATCGCCCACAGTCCCCGAGAAGTTGGGGGGA
GGGGTCGGCAATTGATCCGGTGCCTAGAGAAGGTGGCGCGGGGTAAACTGGGAAAGTGATGTCGTGTACT
GGCTCCGCCTTTTTCCCGAGGGTGGGGGAGAACCGTATATAAGTGCAGTAGTCGCCGTGAACGTTCTTTT
TCGCAACGGGTTTGCCGCCAGAACACAGGACCGGTTGTAGAGCGCTGCCACCATGACCGAGTACAAGCCC
ACGGTGCGCCTCGCCACCCGCGACGACGTCCCCAGGGCCGTACGCACCCTCGCCGCCGCGTTCGCCGACT
ACCCCGCCACGCGCCACACCGTCGATCCGGACCGCCACATCGAGCGGGTCACCGAGCTGCAAGAACTCTT
CCTCACGCGCGTCGGGCTCGACATCGGCAAGGTGTGGGTCGCGGACGACGGCGCCGCGGTGGCGGTCTGG
ACCACGCCGGAGAGCGTCGAAGCGGGGGCGGTGTTCGCCGAGATCGGCCCGCGCATGGCCGAGTTGAGCG
GTTCCCGGCTGGCCGCGCAGCAACAGATGGAAGGCCTCCTGGCGCCGCACCGGCCCAAGGAGCCCGCGTG
GTTCCTGGCCACCGTCGGAGTCTCGCCCGACCACCAGGGCAAGGGTCTGGGCAGCGCCGTCGTGCTCCCC
GGAGTGGAGGCGGCCGAGCGCGCCGGGGTGCCCGCCTTCCTGGAGACCTCCGCGCCCCGCAACCTCCCCT
TCTACGAGCGGCTCGGCTTCACCGTCACCGCCGACGTCGAGGTGCCCGAAGGACCGCGCACCTGGTGCAT
GACCCGCAAGCCCGGTGCCTGAACGCCGCCATCGATAAGGAGCGCCCCTCTCCCTCCCCCCCCCCTAACG
TTACTGGCCGAAGCCGCTTGGAATAAGGCCGGTGTGCGTTTGTCTATATGTTATTTTCCACCATATTGCC
GTCTTTTGGCAATGTGAGGGCCCGGAAACCTGGCCCTGTCTTCTTGACGAGCATTCCTAGGGGTCTTTCC
CCTCTCGCCAAAGGAATGCAAGGTCTGTTGAATGTCGTGAAGGAAGCAGTTCCTCTGGAAGCTTCTTGAA
GACAAACAACGTCTGTAGCGACCCTTTGCAGGCAGCGGAACCCCCCACCTGGCGACAGGTGCCTCTGCGG
CCAAAAGCCACGTGTATAAGATACACCTGCAAAGGCGGCACAACCCCAGTGCCACGTTGTGAGTTGGATA
GTTGTGGAAAGAGTCAAATGGCTCTCCTCAAGCGTATTCAACAAGGGGCTGAAGGATGCCCAGAAGGTAC
CCCATTGTATGGGATCTGATCTGGGGCCTCGGTGCACATGCTTTACATGTGTTTAGTCGAGGTTAAAAAA
CGTCTAGGCCCCCCGAACCACGGGGACGTGGTTTTCCTTTGAAAAACACGATGATAATATGGCCACAACC
ATGAGCAGACTGGACAAGAGCAAAGTCATAAACTCTGCTCTGGAATTACTCAATGGAGTCGGTATCGAAG
GCCTGACGACAAGGAAACTCGCTCAAAAGCTGGGAGTTGAGCAGCCTACCCTGTACTGGCACGTGAAGAA
CAAGCGGGCCCTGCTCGATGCCCTGCCAATCGAGATGCTGGACAGGCATCATACCCACTCCTGCCCCCTG
GAAGGCGAGTCATGGCAAGACTTTCTGCGGAACAACGCCAAGTCATACCGCTGTGCTCTCCTCTCACATC
GCGACGGGGCTAAAGTGCATCTCGGCACCCGCCCAACAGAGAAACAGTACGAAACCCTGGAAAATCAGCT
CGCGTTCCTGTGTCAGCAAGGCTTCTCCCTGGAGAACGCACTGTACGCTCTGTCCGCCGTGGGCCACTTT
ACACTGGGCTGCGTATTGGAGGAACAGGAGCATCAAGTAGCAAAAGAGGAAAGAGAGACACCTACCACCG
ATTCTATGCCCCCACTTCTGAAACAAGCAATTGAGCTGTTCGACCGGCAGGGAGCCGAACCTGCCTTCCT
TTTCGGCCTGGAACTAATCATATGTGGCCTGGAGAAACAGCTAAAGTGCGAAAGCGGCGGGCCGACCGAC
GCCCTTGACGATTTTGACTTAGACATGCTCCCAGCCGATGCCCTTGACGACTTTGACCTTGATATGCTGC
CTGCTGACGCTCTTGACGATTTTGACCTTGACATGCTCCCCGGGTAAGCTCTAGAGTTAAGTCGACAATC
AACCTCTGGATTACAAAATTTGTGAAAGATTGACTGGTATTCTTAACTATGTTGCTCCTTTTACGCTATG
TGGATACGCTGCTTTAATGCCTTTGTATCATGCTATTGCTTCCCGTATGGCTTTCATTTTCTCCTCCTTG
TATAAATCCTGGTTGCTGTCTCTTTATGAGGAGTTGTGGCCCGTTGTCAGGCAACGTGGCGTGGTGTGCA
CTGTGTTTGCTGACGCAACCCCCACTGGTTGGGGCATTGCCACCACCTGTCAGCTCCTTTCCGGGACTTT
CGCTTTCCCCCTCCCTATTGCCACGGCGGAACTCATCGCCGCCTGCCTTGCCCGCTGCTGGACAGGGGCT
CGGCTGTTGGGCACTGACAATTCCGTGGTGTTGTCGGGGAAATCATCGTCCTTTCCTTGGCTGCTCGCCT
GTGTTGCCACCTGGATTCTGCGCGGGACGTCCTTCTGCTACGTCCCTTCGGCCCTCAATCCAGCGGACCT
TCCTTCCCGCGGCCTGCTGCCGGCTCTGCGGCCTCTTCCGCGTCTTCGCCTTCGCCCTCAGACGAGTCGG
ATCTCCCTTTGGGCCGCCTCCCCGCGTCGACTTTAAGACCAATGACTTACAAGGCAGCTGTAGATCTTAG
CCACTTTTTAAAAGAAAAGGGGGGACTGGAAGGGCTAATTCACTCCCAACGAAGACAAGATCTGCTTTTT
GCTTGTACTGGGTCTCTCTGGTTAGACCAGATCTGAGCCTGGGAGCTCTCTGGCTAACTAGGGAACCCAC
TGCTTAAGCCTCAATAAAGCTTGCCTTGAGTGCTTCAAGTAGTGTGTGCCCGTCTGTTGTGTGACTCTGG
TAACTAGAGATCCCTCAGACCCTTTTAGTCAGTGTGGAAAATCTCTAGCAGGGCCCGTTTAAACCCGCTG
ATCAGCCTCGACTGTGCCTTCTAGTTGCCAGCCATCTGTTGTTTGCCCCTCCCCCGTGCCTTCCTTGACC
CTGGAAGGTGCCACTCCCACTGTCCTTTCCTAATAAAATGAGGAAATTGCATCGCATTGTCTGAGTAGGT
GTCATTCTATTCTGGGGGGTGGGGTGGGGCAGGACAGCAAGGGGGAGGATTGGGAAGACAATAGCAGGCA
TGCTGGGGATGCGGTGGGCTCTATGGCTTCTGAGGCGGAAAGAACCAGCCATTAATGAAAAGAACCAGCC
ATTAATGAATCGGCCAACGCGCGGGGAGAGGCGGTTTGCGTATTGGGCGCTCTTCCGCTTCCTCGCTCAC
TGACTCGCTGCGCTCGGTCGTTCGGCTGCGGCGAGCGGTATCAGCTCACTCAAAGGCGGTAATACGGTTA
TCCACAGAATCAGGGGATAACGCAGGAAAGAACATGTGAGCAAAAGGCCAGCAAAAGGCCAGGAACCGTA
AAAAGGCCGCGTTGCTGGCGTTTTTCCATAGGCTCCGCCCCCCTGACGAGCATCACAAAAATCGACGCTC
AAGTCAGAGGTGGCGAAACCCGACAGGACTATAAAGATACCAGGCGTTTCCCCCTGGAAGCTCCCTCGTG
CGCTCTCCTGTTCCGACCCTGCCGCTTACCGGATACCTGTCCGCCTTTCTCCCTTCGGGAAGCGTGGCGC
TTTCTCATAGCTCACGCTGTAGGTATCTCAGTTCGGTGTAGGTCGTTCGCTCCAAGCTGGGCTGTGTGCA
CGAACCCCCCGTTCAGCCCGACCGCTGCGCCTTATCCGGTAACTATCGTCTTGAGTCCAACCCGGTAAGA
CACGACTTATCGCCACTGGCAGCAGCCACTGGTAACAGGATTAGCAGAGCGAGGTATGTAGGCGGTGCTA
CAGAGTTCTTGAAGTGGTGGCCTAACTACGGCTACACTAGAAGAACAGTATTTGGTATCTGCGCTCTGCT
GAAGCCAGTTACCTTCGGAAAAAGAGTTGGTAGCTCTTGATCCGGCAAACAAACCACCGCTGGTAGCGGT
GGTTTTTTTGTTTGCAAGCAGCAGATTACGCGCAGAAAAAAAGGATCTCAAGAAGATCCTTTGATCTTTT
CTACGGGGTCTGACGCTCAGTGGAACGAAAACTCACGTTAAGGGATTTTGGTCATGAGATTATCAAAAAG
GATCTTCACCTAGATCCTTTTAAATTAAAAATGAAGTTTTAAATCAATCTAAAGTATATATGAGTAAACT
TGGTCTGACAGTTACCAATGCTTAATCAGTGAGGCACCTATCTCAGCGATCTGTCTATTTCGTTCATCCA
TAGTTGCCTGACTCCCCGTCGTGTAGATAACTACGATACGGGAGGGCTTACCATCTGGCCCCAGTGCTGC
AATGATACCGCGAGACCCACGCTCACCGGCTCCAGATTTATCAGCAATAAACCAGCCAGCCGGAAGGGCC
GAGCGCAGAAGTGGTCCTGCAACTTTATCCGCCTCCATCCAGTCTATTAATTGTTGCCGGGAAGCTAGAG
TAAGTAGTTCGCCAGTTAATAGTTTGCGCAACGTTGTTGCCATTGCTACAGGCATCGTGGTGTCACGCTC
GTCGTTTGGTATGGCTTCATTCAGCTCCGGTTCCCAACGATCAAGGCGAGTTACATGATCCCCCATGTTG
TGCAAAAAAGCGGTTAGCTCCTTCGGTCCTCCGATCGTTGTCAGAAGTAAGTTGGCCGCAGTGTTATCAC
TCATGGTTATGGCAGCACTGCATAATTCTCTTACTGTCATGCCATCCGTAAGATGCTTTTCTGTGACTGG
TGAGTACTCAACCAAGTCATTCTGAGAATAGTGTATGCGGCGACCGAGTTGCTCTTGCCCGGCGTCAATA
CGGGATAATACCGCGCCACATAGCAGAACTTTAAAAGTGCTCATCATTGGAAAACGTTCTTCGGGGCGAA
AACTCTCAAGGATCTTACCGCTGTTGAGATCCAGTTCGATGTAACCCACTCGTGCACCCAACTGATCTTC
AGCATCTTTTACTTTCACCAGCGTTTCTGGGTGAGCAAAAACAGGAAGGCAAAATGCCGCAAAAAAGGGA
ATAAGGGCGACACGGAAATGTTGAATACTCATACTCTTCCTTTTTCAATATTATTGAAGCATTTATCAGG
GTTATTGTCTCATGAGCGGATACATATTTGAATGTATTTAGAAAAATAAACAAATAGGGGTTCCGCGCAC
ATTTCCCCGAAAAGTGCCACCTGACGTCGACGGATCGGGAGATCTCCCGATCCCCTATGGTGCACTCTCA
GTACAATCTGCTCTGATGCCGCATAGTTAAGCCAGTATCTGCTCCCTGCTTGTGTGTTGGAGGTCGCTGA
GTAGTGCGCGAGCAAAATTTAAGCTACAACAAGGCAAGGCTTGACCGACAATTGCATGAAGAATCTGCTT
AGGGTTAGGCGTTTTGCGCTGCTTCGCGATGTACGGGCCAGATATTGACATTGATTATTGACTAGTTATT
AATAGTAATCAATTACGGGGTCATTAGTTCATAGCCCATATATGGAGTTCCGCGTTACATAACTTACGGT
AAATGGCCCGCCTGGCTGACCGCCCAACGACCCCCGCCCATTGACGTCAATAATGACGTATGTTCCCATA
GTAACGCCAATAGGGACTTTCCATTGACGTCAATGGGTGGAGTATTTACGGTAAACTGCCCACTTGGCAG
TACATCAAGTGTATCATATGCCAAGTACGCCCCCTATTGACGTCAATGACGGTAAATGGCCCGCCTGGCA
TTATGCCCAGTACATGACCTTATGGGACTTTCCTACTTGGCAGTACATCTACGTATTAGTCATCGCTATT
ACCATGGTGATGCGGTTTTGGCAGTACATCAATGGGCGTGGATAGCGGTTTGACTCACGGGGATTTCCAA
GTCTCCACCCCATTGACGTCAATGGGAGTTTGTTTTGGCACCAAAATCAACGGGACTTTCCAAAATGTCG
TAACAACTCCGCCCCATTGACGCAAATGGGCGGTAGGCGTGTACGGTGGGAGGTCTATATAAGCAGCGCG
TTTTGCCTGTACTGGGTCTCTCTGGTTAGACCAGATCTGAGCCTGGGAGCTCTCTGGCTAACTAGGGAAC
CCACTGCTTAAGCCTCAATAAAGCTTGCCTTGAGTGCTTCAAGTAGTGTGTGCCCGTCTGTTGTGTGACT
CTGGTAACTAGAGATCCCTCAGACCCTTTTAGTCAGTGTGGAAAATCTCTAGCAGTGGCGCCCGAACAGG
GACTTGAAAGCGAAAGGGAAACCAGAGGAGCTCTCTCGACGCAGGACTCGGCTTGCTGAAGCGCGCACGG
CAAGAGGCGAGGGGCGGCGACTGGTGAGTACGCCAAAAATTTTGACTAGCGGAGGCTAGAAGGAGAGAGA
TGGGTGCGAGAGCGTCAGTATTAAGCGGGGGAGAATTAGATCGCGATGGGAAAAAATTCGGTTAAGGCCA
GGGGGAAAGAAAAAATATAAATTAAAACATATAGTATGGGCAAGCAGGGAGCTAGAACGATTCGCAGTTA
ATCCTGGCCTGTTAGAAACATCAGAAGGCTGTAGACAAATACTGGGACAGCTACAACCATCCCTTCAGAC
AGGATCAGAAGAACTTAGATCATTATATAATACAGTAGCAACCCTCTATTGTGTGCATCAAAGGATAGAG
ATAAAAGACACCAAGGAAGCTTTAGACAAGATAGAGGAAGAGCAAAACAAAAGTAAGACCACCGCACAGC
AAGCGGCCGCTGATCTTCAGACCTGGAGGAGGAGATATGAGGGACAATTGGAGAAGTGAATTATATAAAT
ATAAAGTAGTAAAAATTGAACCATTAGGAGTAGCACCCACCAAGGCAAAGAGAAGAGTGGTGCAGAGAGA
AAAAAGAGCAGTGGGAATAGGAGCTTTGTTCCTTGGGTTCTTGGGAGCAGCAGGAAGCACTATGGGCGCA
GCGTCAATGACGCTGACGGTACAGGCCAGACAATTATTGTCTGGTATAGTGCAGCAGCAGAACAATTTGC
TGAGGGCTATTGAGGCGCAACAGCATCTGTTGCAACTCACAGTCTGGGGCATCAAGCAGCTCCAGGCAAG
AATCCTGGCTGTGGAAAGATACCTAAAGGATCAACAGCTCCTGGGGATTTGGGGTTGCTCTGGAAAACTC
ATTTGCACCACTGCTGTGCCTTGGAATGCTAGTTGGAGTAATAAATCTCTGGAACAGATTTGGAATCACA
CGACCTGGATGGAGTGGGACAGAGAAATTAACAATTACACAAGCTTAATACACTCCTTAATTGAAGAATC
GCAAAACCAGCAAGAAAAGAATGAACAAGAATTATTGGAATTAGATAAATGGGCAAGTTTGTGGAATTGG
TTTAACATAACAAATTGGCTGTGGTATATAAAATTATTCATAATGATAGTAGGAGGCTTGGTAGGTTTAA
GAATAGTTTTTGCTGTACTTTCTATAGTGAATAGAGTTAGGCAGGGATATTCACCATTATCGTTTCAGAC
CCACCTCCCAACCCCGAGGGGACCCGACAGGCCCGAAGGAATAGAAGAAGAAGGTGGAGAGAGAGACAGA
GACAGATCCATTCGATTAGTGAACGGATCGGCACTGCGTGCGCCAATTCTGCAGACAAATGGCAGTATTC
ATCCACAATTTTAAAAGAAAAGGGGGGATTGGGGGGTACAGTGCAGGGGAAAGAATAGTAGACATAATAG
CAACAGACATACAAACTAAAGAATTACAAAAACAAATTACAAAAATTCAAAATTTTCGGGTTTATTACAG
GGACAGCAGAGATCCAGTTTGGTTAATTAAGGTACCGGGAGGTGGTCCCTGCAGTTACGCCAATGATAAC
CCCCGCCAGAAAAATCTTAGTAGCCTTCCCTTTTTGTTTTCCGTGCCCCAACTCGGCGGATTGACTCGGC
CCCTTCCGGAAACACCCGAATCAACTTCTAGTCAAATTATTGTTCACGCCGCAATGACCCACCCCTGGCC
CGCGTCTGTGGAACTGACCCCTGGTGTACAGGAGAGTTCGCTGCTGAAAGTGGTCCCAAAGGGGTACTAG
TTTTTAAGCTCCCAACTCCCCCTCCCCCAGCGTCTGGAGGATTCCACACCCTCGCACCGCAGGGGCGAGG
AAGTGGGCGGAGTCCGGTTTTGGCGCCAGCCGCTGAGGCTGCCAAGCAGAAAAGCCACCGCTGAGGAGAC
TCCGGTCACTGTCCTCGCCCCGCCTCCCCCTTCCCTCCCCTTGGGGACCACCGGGCGCCACGCCGCGAAC
GGTAAGTGCCGCGGTCGTCGGCGCCTCCGCCCTCCCCCTAGGGCCCCAATTCCCAGCGGGCGCGGCGCGC
GGCCCCGCGCGCAGCTCCCGGCTCCCTCCCCCTTCGGATGTGGCTTGAGCTGTAGGCGCGGAGGCTAGCC
TAGATTCGAGTTTACTCCCTATCAGTGATAGAGAACGTATGAAGAGTTTACTCCCTATCAGTGATAGAGA
ACGTATGCAGACTTTACTCCCTATCAGTGATAGAGAACGTATAAGGAGTTTACTCCCTATCAGTGATAGA
GAACGTATGACCAGTTTACTCCCTATCAGTGATAGAGAACGTATCTACAGTTTACTCCCTATCAGTGATA
GAGAACGTATATCCAGTTTACTCCCTATCAGTGATAGAGAACGTATGTCGAGGTAGGCGTGTACGGTGGG
CGCCTATAAAAGCAGAGCTCGTTTAGTGAACCGTCAGATCGCCTGGAGCAATTCCACAACACTTTTGTCT
TATACTT
Features (pLannotate 1.2.2; 29 found; start..end, strand, type, name):
     10..717     +  CDS            mCherry: mCherry is a basic (constitutively fluorescent) red fluorescent protein published in 2004, derived from Discosoma sp.. It is reported to be a very rapidly-maturing monomer with low acid sensitivity.
    953..978     +  ncRNA          3' miR-30a (fragment): sequence downstream of the 71-nt precursor of the human miR-30a microRNA (Zeng et al., 2002) miRNA
   1088..1113    +  ncRNA          3' miR-30a (fragment): sequence downstream of the 71-nt precursor of the human miR-30a microRNA (Zeng et al., 2002) miRNA
   1223..1349    +  ncRNA          3' miR-30a: sequence downstream of the 71-nt precursor of the human miR-30a microRNA (Zeng et al., 2002) miRNA
   1383..1401    +  CDS            small t antigen (fragment): SV40 (simian virus 40) small t antigen
   1427..1638    +  promoter       EF-1α core promoter: core promoter for human elongation factor EF-1α
   1663..2262    +  CDS            PuroR (fragment): puromycin N-acetyltransferase; pac from Streptomyces; confers resistance to puromycin
   2285..2857    +  misc_feature   IRES: internal ribosome entry site (IRES) of the encephalomyocarditis virus (EMCV)
   2880..3568    +  CDS            rtTA3 (fragment): reverse tetracycline transactivator 3 activates expression from Tet-responsive promoters in the presence of doxycycline
   3498..3608    +  CDS            VP48: 3 tandem repeats of the minimal activation domain of herpes simplex virus VP16 (Cheng et al., 2013)
   3637..4225    +  misc_feature   WPRE: woodchuck hepatitis virus posttranscriptional regulatory element
   4276..4295    +  misc_feature   cPPT/CTS (fragment): central polypurine tract and central termination sequence of HIV-1
   4297..4530    +  LTR            3' LTR (ΔU3): self-inactivating 3' long terminal repeat (LTR) from HIV-1
   4562..4786    +  polyA_signal   bGH poly(A) signal: bovine growth hormone polyadenylation signal
   4790..4809    +  promoter       SV40 promoter (fragment): SV40 enhancer and early promoter
   4830..4880    -  CDS            lacI (fragment): lac repressor; lacI; The lac repressor binds to the lac operator to inhibit transcription in E. coli. This inhibition can be relieved by adding lactose or isopropyl-β-D-thiogalactopyranoside (IPTG).
   5063..5651    -  rep_origin     ori: high-copy-number ColE1/pMB1/pBR322/pUC origin of replication
   5822..6682    -  CDS            AmpR: β-lactamase; bla; confers resistance to ampicillin, carbenicillin, and related antibiotics
   6683..6787    -  promoter       AmpR promoter: bla
   6846..6898    -  misc_feature   bom (fragment): basis of mobility region from pBR322
   7047..7426    +  enhancer       CMV enhancer: human cytomegalovirus immediate early enhancer
   7427..7626    +  promoter       CMV promoter: human cytomegalovirus (CMV) immediate early promoter
   7644..7824    +  LTR            5' LTR (truncated): truncated 5' long terminal repeat (LTR) from HIV-1
   7871..7996    +  misc_feature   HIV-1 Ψ: packaging signal of human immunodeficiency virus type 1
   7980..8343    +  CDS            HIV-1 gag (fragment): gag protein from human immunodeficiency virus 1; gag
   8489..8722    +  misc_feature   RRE: The Rev response element (RRE) of HIV-1 allows for Rev-dependent mRNA export from the nucleus to the cytoplasm.
   9099..9199    +  CDS            Rev (fragment): human immunodeficiency virus 1 (HIV-1) Rev protein; rev; enhances nuclear export of unspliced and incompletely spliced viral mRNAs
   9249..9366    +  misc_feature   cPPT/CTS: central polypurine tract and central termination sequence of HIV-1
  10018..10367   +  promoter       TRE3GV promoter: 3rd-generation Tet-responsive promoter that can be activated by binding of Tet-On® 3G, optimized for retroviral and lentiviral vectors
