[The description below was written by a language model from this plasmid's Addgene catalogue record and pLannotate feature annotations shown in this document.]
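Description:
M80 is a lentiviral RNAi plasmid built on the pCF806 backbone and intended for knockdown of human MYC. It is propagated in E. coli through a high-copy ColE1/pUC-type origin with ampicillin selection (AmpR). The viral portion has a third-generation, self-inactivating layout. A CMV enhancer/promoter drives a truncated HIV-1 5' LTR, followed by the Ψ packaging signal with a partial gag sequence, the RRE for Rev-dependent export, and the cPPT/CTS. Downstream lie a WPRE, a ΔU3 3' LTR and a bGH polyadenylation signal.

The payload is an all-in-one doxycycline-inducible cassette. A TRE3GV Tet-responsive promoter, which runs up to the end of the circular sequence numbering, sits directly upstream of the mCherry coding sequence at the start of the record. Downstream of mCherry, the annotation shows three evenly spaced matches to 3' miR-30a flanking sequence. This pattern suggests tandem miR-30-based shRNA units embedded in the reporter's 3' region, so red fluorescence would mark cells expressing the hairpins. However, the hairpins themselves are not annotated, and the record lists the shRNA sequence as unspecified, so neither their number nor their targets can be confirmed from these fields. A second unit uses the EF-1α core promoter to express puromycin N-acetyltransferase, linked through an EMCV IRES to the rtTA3 reverse Tet transactivator. This provides constitutive selection of transduced mammalian cells along with the activator that switches on the TRE promoter in the presence of doxycycline.

The catalogue names mCherry as the insert, made by gene synthesis and cloned between XhoI and EcoRI. The associated work concerns the role of MYC in base excision repair and protection from RAS-induced senescence.
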