Addgene plasmid #242632: M80
Purpose: MYC knockdown
Depositing lab: Alain Nepveu. Depositing organization: McGill University. Publication: The function of MYC in base excision repair protects against RAS-induced senescence. Faraco CCF, Zhu W, Fortier AM, Ramdzan ZM, Vickridge E, Ong V, Goudreau F, Djerir B, Bellemare J, Gu S, Zhang H, Carroll BL, Krishnan SS, Leduy L, Guarne A, Park M, Marechal A, Nepveu A. Nucleic Acids Res. 2025 Jul 19;53(14):gkaf706. doi: 10.1093/nar/gkaf706. PubMed 40737085.
Backbone
  Vector backbone: pCF806
  Vector type: RNAi
Growth in bacteria
  Bacterial resistance: Ampicillin, 100 μg/mL
  Growth temperature: 37°C
  Growth strain: NEB Stable
  Copy number: High Copy
Gene/Insert
  Gene/Insert name: mCherry
  gRNA/shRNA sequence: Unspecified
  Species: H. sapiens (human)
  Entrez Gene: MYC (a.k.a. MRTL, MYCC, bHLHe39, c-Myc)
  Cloning method: Gene Synthesis
Terms and licenses: Academic/Nonprofit Terms; Industry Terms: Not Available to Industry
Depositor comments: 5' Cloning Site: XhoI, 3' Cloning Site: EcoRI
How to cite: M80 was a gift from Alain Nepveu (Addgene plasmid # 242632 ; http://n2t.net/addgene:242632 ; RRID:Addgene_242632)
